>Addgene plasmid #213398 | pAAV-ZFN-hSyn-DIO-PSD95-FingR-Citrine-CCR5TC | addgene full sequence | sequence record 423180 | Addgene NGS Result
CCTGCAGGCAGCTGCGCGCTCGCTCGCTCACTGAGGCCGCCCGGGCGTCGGGCGACCTTTGGTCGCCCGG
CCTCAGTGAGCGAGCGAGCGCGCAGAGAGGGAGTGGCCAACTCCATCACTAGGGGTTCCTGCGGCCGCAC
GCGTGTCATCCTCATCGTGTCTAGACTGCAGAGGGCCCTGCGTATGAGTGCAAGTGGGTTTTAGGACCAG
GATGAGGCGGGGTGGGGGTGCCTACCTGACGACCGACCCCGACCCACTGGACAAGCACCCAACCCCCATT
CCCCAAATTGCGCATCCCCTATCAGAGAGGGGGAGGGGAAACAGGATGCGGCGAGGCGCGTGCGCACTGC
CAGCTTCAGCACCGCGGACAGTGCCTTCGCCCCCGCCTGGCGGCGCGCGCCACCGCCGCCTCAGCACTGA
AGGCGCGCTGACGTCACTCGCCGGTCCCCCGCAAACTCCCCTTCCCGGCCACCTTGGTCGCGTCCGCGCC
GCCGCCGGCCCAGCCGGACCGCACCACGCGAGGCGCGAGATAGGGGGGCACGGGCGCGACCATCTGCGCT
GCGGCGCCGGCGACTCAGCGCTGCCTCAGTCTGCGGTGGGCAGCGGAGGAGTCGTGTCGTGCCTGAGAGC
GCAGTCGAGAAGGTACCGGATCCGTCGACTCCGGAATAACTTCGTATAGGATACTTTATACGAAGTTATG
CAGAATGGTAGCTGGATTGTAGCTGCTATTAGCAATATGAAACCTCTTAATAACTTCGTATAGCATACAT
TATACGAAGTTATGGCGCGCCTTAAGCCATAGAAGCAAGATTAGAATAATTTTCAAGCATAACTTCACGA
TAAAGAGAACGTTGAGAAAGATCAAGTTTTTTCCATTCATCACGAGTAAAAAGAACAGCAACATCTTCAA
AAGTAACAGAAACAGAAACTTGAGAAGCACCTTCACGTTGTTCAGGAGCGTCGACAATCGATAGCTGGCT
GCCCCGCAGGTGAATCTTTGTGTGCCGGGTCAGATTGCCGGAGGTGGCAAACTTTCTGCCACAGATATCA
CAGGCAAAAGGTTTTTCACCAGTATGTGTCCGGATGTGTCTGGCCAGGTTGTCGCTTCTGCTAAAGTTTC
TCATACAAATTCTGCACTGGAAAGGTTTCTGGCTGCCAGTGTGGATCTTGGTGTGGCTGTTCAGGTTGCT
GCTGATGGCGAACTTCCGGCCGCAAATGTCGCAGGCGAAGGGCTTTTCTCCGGTGTGGGTTCTGATGTGC
CTGCTCAGGTTGGACCGGTCGCTGAAGTTCCGCATGCAGATCCGGCACTGGAATCTAGAGCCAGCCCCTG
CACCCGCTCCGGCGCCAGCTCCCCTAGACTTGTACAGCTCGTCCATGCCGAGAGTGATCCCGGCGGCGGT
CACGAACTCCAGCAGGACCATGTGATCGCGCTTCTCGTTGGGGTCTTTGCTCAGGGCGGACTGGTAGCTC
AGGTAGTGGTTGTCGGGCAGCAGCACGGGGCCGTCGCCGATGGGGGTGTTCTGCTGGTAGTGGTCGGCGA
GCTGCACGCTGCCGTCCTCGATGTTGTGGCGGATCTTGAAGTTCACCTTGATGCCGTTCTTCTGCTTGTC
GGCCATGATATAGACGTTGTGGCTGTTGTAGTTGTACTCCAGCTTGTGCCCCAGGATGTTGCCGTCCTCC
TTGAAGTCGATGCCCTTCAGCTCGATGCGGTTCACCAGGGTGTCGCCCTCGAACTTCACCTCGGCGCGGG
TCTTGTAGTTGCCGTCGTCCTTGAAGAAGATGGTGCGCTCCTGGACGTAGCCTTCGGGCATGGCGGACTT
GAAGAAGTCGTGCTGCTTCATGTGGTCGGGGTAGCGGGCGAAGCACATCAGGCCGTAGCCGAAGGTGGTC
ACGAGGGTGGGCCAGGGCACGGGCAGCTTGCCGGTGGTGCAGATGAACTTCAGGGTCAGCTTGCCGTAGG
TGGCATCGCCCTCGCCCTCGCCGGACACGCTGAACTTGTGGCCGTTTACGTCGCCGTCCAGCTCGACCAG
GATGGGCACCACCCCGGTGAACAGCTCCTCGCCCTTGCTCACCATGGATCTACTGGAGCCGCTACCCTTA
TCGTCGTCATCCTTGTAATCGGTTCCGGTGCGGTAGTTGATGGAGATCGGCGGCCAGGCGGAGCGGTAGG
CGCTGAAGATCGTGACGGCGTACACCGTGATGGTATAGTCGACACCAGGTTTCAGGCCGCTGATGGTAGC
AGTGGACTTGCTGCCAGGCACGGTGAATTCCTGGACAGGGCTATTGCCACCAGTTTCACCGTAGGTGATG
CGGTAGTAGCGAACGTGGCGCAAGTGGAGCACCCAGCTGATCTGGATGCTGGTTGGTGATGCTTCCTTGA
CTTCGAGCATGCTAGCATAACTTCGTATAAAGTATCCTATACGAAGTTATTTGCCTTAACCCAGAAATTA
TCACTGTTATTCTTTAGAATGGTGCAAAGAATAACTTCGTATAATGTATGCTATACGAAGTTATGAATTC
GATATCAAGCTTATCGATAATCAACCTCTGGATTACAAAATTTGTGAAAGATTGACTGGTATTCTTAACT
ATGTTGCTCCTTTTACGCTATGTGGATACGCTGCTTTAATGCCTTTGTATCATGCTATTGCTTCCCGTAT
GGCTTTCATTTTCTCCTCCTTGTATAAATCCTGGTTGCTGTCTCTTTATGAGGAGTTGTGGCCCGTTGTC
AGGCAACGTGGCGTGGTGTGCACTGTGTTTGCTGACGCAACCCCCACTGGTTGGGGCATTGCCACCACCT
GTCAGCTCCTTTCCGGGACTTTCGCTTTCCCCCTCCCTATTGCCACGGCGGAACTCATCGCCGCCTGCCT
TGCCCGCTGCTGGACAGGGGCTCGGCTGTTGGGCACTGACAATTCCGTGGTGTTGTCGGGGAAATCATCG
TCCTTTCCTTGGCTGCTCGCCTATGTTGCCACCTGGATTCTGCGCGGGACGTCCTTCTGCTACGTCCCTT
CGGCCCTCAATCCAGCGGACCTTCCTTCCCGCGGCCTGCTGCCGGCTCTGCGGCCTCTTCCGCGTCTTCG
CCTTCGCCCTCAGACGAGTCGGATCTCCCTTTGGGCCGCCTCCCCGCATCGATACCGAGCGCTGCTCGAG
AGATCTACGGGTGGCATCCCTGTGACCCCTCCCCAGTGCCTCTCCTGGCCCTGGAAGTTGCCACTCCAGT
GCCCACCAGCCTTGTCCTAATAAAATTAAGTTGCATCATTTTGTCTGACTAGGTGTCCTTCTATAATATT
ATGGGGTGGAGGGGGGTGGTATGGAGCAAGGGGCAAGTTGGGAAGACAACCTGTAGGGCCTGCGGGGTCT
ATTGGGAACCAAGCTGGAGTGCAGTGGCACAATCTTGGCTCACTGCAATCTCCGCCTCCTGGGTTCAAGC
GATTCTCCTGCCTCAGCCTCCCGAGTTGTTGGGATTCCAGGCATGCATGACCAGGCTCAGCTAATTTTTG
TTTTTTTGGTAGAGACGGGGTTTCACCATATTGGCCAGGCTGGTCTCCAACTCCTAATCTCAGGTGATCT
ACCCACCTTGGCCTCCCAAATTGCTGGGATTACAGGCGTGAACCACTGCTCCCTTCCCTGTCCTTCTGAT
TTTGTAGGTAACCACGTGCGGACCGAGCGGCCGCAGGAACCCCTAGTGATGGAGTTGGCCACTCCCTCTC
TGCGCGCTCGCTCGCTCACTGAGGCCGGGCGACCAAAGGTCGCCCGACGCCCGGGCTTTGCCCGGGCGGC
CTCAGTGAGCGAGCGAGCGCGCAGCTGCCTGCAGGGGCGCCTGATGCGGTATTTTCTCCTTACGCATCTG
TGCGGTATTTCACACCGCATA
[95 nt withheld, positions 3872-3966]
T
[46 nt withheld, positions 3968-4013]
C
[141 nt withheld, positions 4015-4155]
CCTTTGACGTTGGAGTCCACGTTCTTT
[37 nt withheld, positions 4183-4219]
ACTCTATCTCGGGCTATTCTTTTGATTTATAAGGGATTTTGCCGATTTCGGTCTATTGGTTAAAAAATGA
GCTGATTTAACAAAAATTTAACGCGAATTTTAACAAAATATTAACGTTTACAATTTTATGGTGCACTCTC
AGTACAATCTGCTCTGATGCCGCATAGTTAAGCCAGCCCCGACACCCGCCAACACCCGCTGACGCGCCCT
GACGGGCTTGTCTGCTCCCGGCATCCGCTTACAGACAAGCTGTGACCGTCTCCGGGAGCTGCATGTGTCA
GAGGTTTTCACCGTCATCACCGAAACGCGCGAGACGAAAGGGCCTCGTGATACGCCTATTTTTATAGGTT
AATGTCATGATAATAATGGTTTCTTAGACGTCAGGTGGCACTTTTCGGGGAAATGTGCGCGGAACCCCTA
TTTGTTTATTTTTCTAAATACATTCAAATATGTATCCGCTCATGAGACAATAACCCTGATAAATGCTTCA
ATAATATTGAAAAAGGAAGAGTATGAGTATTCAACATTTCCGTGTCGCCCTTATTCCCTTTTTTGCGGCA
TTTTGCCTTCCTGTTTTTGCTCACCCAGAAACGCTGGTGAAAGTAAAAGATGCTGAAGATCAGTTGGGTG
CACGAGTGGGTTACATCGAACTGGATCTCAACAGCGGTAAGATCCTTGAGAGTTTTCGCCCCGAAGAACG
TTTTCCAATGATGAGCACTTTTAAAGTTCTGCTATGTGGCGCGGTATTATCCCGTATTGACGCCGGGCAA
GAGCAACTCGGTCGCCGCATACACTATTCTCAGAATGACTTGGTTGAGTACTCACCAGTCACAGAAAAGC
ATCTTACGGATGGCATGACAGTAAGAGAATTATGCAGTGCTGCCATAACCATGAGTGATAACACTGCGGC
CAACTTACTTCTGACAACGATCGGAGGACCGAAGGAGCTAACCGCTTTTTTGCACAACATGGGGGATCAT
GTAACTCGCCTTGATCGTTGGGAACCGGAGCTGAATGAAGCCATACCAAACGACGAGCGTGACACCACGA
TGCCTGTAGCAATGGCAACAACGTTGCGCAAACTATTAACTGGCGAACTACTTACTCTAGCTTCCCGGCA
ACAATTAATAGACTGGATGGAGGCGGATAAAGTTGCAGGACCACTTCTGCGCTCGGCCCTTCCGGCTGGC
TGGTTTATTGCTGATAAATCTGGAGCCGGTGAGCGTGGGTCTCGCGGTATCATTGCAGCACTGGGGCCAG
ATGGTAAGCCCTCCCGTATCGTAGTTATCTACACGACGGGGAGTCAGGCAACTATGGATGAACGAAATAG
ACAGATCGCTGAGATAGGTGCCTCACTGATTAAGCATTGGTAACTGTCAGACCAAGTTTACTCATATATA
CTTTAGATTGATTTAAAACTTCATTTTTAATTTAAAAGGATCTAGGTGAAGATCCTTTTTGATAATCTCA
TGACCAAAATCCCTTAACGTGAGTTTTCGTTCCACTGAGCGTCAGACCCCGTAGAAAAGATCAAAGGATC
TTCTTGAGATCCTTTTTTTCTGCGCGTAATCTGCTGCTTGCAAACAAAAAAACCACCGCTACCAGCGGTG
GTTTGTTTGCCGGATCAAGAGCTACCAACTCTTTTTCCGAAGGTAACTGGCTTCAGCAGAGCGCAGATAC
CAAATACTGTTCTTCTAGTGTAGCCGTAGTTAGGCCACCACTTCAAGAACTCTGTAGCACCGCCTACATA
CCTCGCTCTGCTAATCCTGTTACCAGTGGCTGCTGCCAGTGGCGATAAGTCGTGTCTTACCGGGTTGGAC
TCAAGACGATAGTTACCGGATAAGGCGCAGCGGTCGGGCTGAACGGGGGGTTCGTGCACACAGCCCAGCT
TGGAGCGAACGACCTACACCGAACTGAGATACCTACAGCGTGAGCTATGAGAAAGCGCCACGCTTCCCGA
AGGGAGAAAGGCGGACAGGTATCCGGTAAGCGGCAGGGTCGGAACAGGAGAGCGCATGAGGGAGCTTCCA
GGGGGAAACGCCTGGTATCTTTATAGTCCTGTCGGGTTTCGCCACCTCTGACTTGAGCGTCGATTTTTGT
GATGCTCGTCAGGGGGGCGGAGCCTATGGAAAAACGCCAGCAACGCGGCCTTTTTACGGTTCCTGGCCTT
TTGCTGGCCTTTTGCTCACATGT
Features (pLannotate 1.2.2; 25 found; start..end, strand, type, name):
     12..39      +  repeat_region  AAV2 ITR (fragment): inverted terminal repeat of adeno-associated virus serotype 2 inverted
     68..95      +  repeat_region  AAV2 ITR (fragment): inverted terminal repeat of adeno-associated virus serotype 2 inverted
    187..634     +  promoter       hSyn promoter: human synapsin I promoter; confers neuron-specific expression (Kügler et al., 2003)
    666..699     +  protein_bind   lox2272: Cre-mediated recombination occurs in the 8-bp core sequence (GGATACTT). lox2272 sites are compatible with each other, but incompatible with loxP or loxN sites (Lee and Saito, 1988). Cre recombinase
    700..749     -  intron         β-globin intron (fragment): internally truncated intron from human β-globin
    750..783     +  protein_bind   loxP: Cre-mediated recombination occurs in the 8-bp core sequence (GCATACAT). Cre recombinase
    798..914     -  CDS            ZNF720 (fragment): ZN720_HUMAN - Experimental evidence at protein level: Swiss-Prot protein existence level 1. From Homo sapiens (Human).
    972..1313    -  CDS            CCR5TC: zinc-finger domain from the CCR5-224 (+) zinc-finger nuclease that recognizes the left half-site target sequence in the human CCR5 gene (Perez et al., 2008; Gross et al., 2013)
   1359..2075    -  CDS            Citrine: Citrine is a basic (constitutively fluorescent) yellow fluorescent protein published in 2001, derived from Aequorea victoria. It has moderate acid sensitivity.
   2096..2120    -  CDS            3xFLAG (fragment): three tandem FLAG® epitope tags
   2118..2387    -  CDS            FINC_PLEWA (fragment): Experimental evidence at transcript level: Swiss-Prot protein existence level 2. Fibronectins bind cell surfaces and various compounds including collagen, fibrin, heparin, DNA, and actin. Fibronectins are involved in cell adhesion, cell motility, opsonization, wound healing, and maintenance of cell shape. May be involved in osteoblast compaction (By similarity). From Pleurodeles waltl (Iberian ribbed newt).
   2397..2430    -  protein_bind   lox2272: Cre-mediated recombination occurs in the 8-bp core sequence (GGATACTT). lox2272 sites are compatible with each other, but incompatible with loxP or loxN sites (Lee and Saito, 1988). Cre recombinase
   2431..2480    -  intron         β-globin intron (fragment): internally truncated intron from human β-globin
   2481..2514    -  protein_bind   loxP: Cre-mediated recombination occurs in the 8-bp core sequence (GCATACAT). Cre recombinase
   2515..2539    +  misc_feature   MCS (fragment): pBluescript multiple cloning site
   2539..3127    +  misc_feature   WPRE: woodchuck hepatitis virus posttranscriptional regulatory element
   3159..3635    +  polyA_signal   hGH poly(A) signal: human growth hormone polyadenylation signal
   3675..3815    +  repeat_region  AAV2 ITR: inverted terminal repeat of adeno-associated virus serotype 2 inverted
   3820..3871    -  misc_feature   bom (fragment): basis of mobility region from pBR322
   3890..4345    +  rep_origin     f1 ori (sequence partly withheld): f1 bacteriophage origin of replication; arrow indicates direction of (+) strand synthesis
   4346..4395    -  misc_feature   bom (fragment): basis of mobility region from pBR322
   4497..4532    -  CDS            rop (fragment): Rop protein, which maintains plasmids at low copy number; rop
   4627..4731    +  promoter       AmpR promoter: bla
   4732..5592    +  CDS            AmpR: β-lactamase; bla; confers resistance to ampicillin, carbenicillin, and related antibiotics
   5763..6351    +  rep_origin     ori: high-copy-number ColE1/pMB1/pBR322/pUC origin of replication
