[The description below was written by a language model from this plasmid's Addgene catalogue record and pLannotate feature annotations shown in this document.]
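Description:
pAAV-ZFN-hSyn-DIO-PSD95-FingR-Citrine-CCR5TC is an AAV transfer plasmid for mammalian expression, built on a pAAV backbone. It delivers a Cre-dependent, neuron-specific fluorescent label for endogenous PSD95, a postsynaptic density protein. In bacteria it is maintained at high copy through a ColE1/pUC-type origin and selected with ampicillin (AmpR); an f1 origin is also present. The expression cassette lies between AAV2 inverted terminal repeats, which allow packaging into recombinant AAV. The annotation finds the downstream ITR intact, while the upstream one is detected only as short fragments.

Within the ITRs, the human synapsin I promoter restricts expression to neurons. It is followed by a DIO (double-floxed inverted) cassette, then a WPRE to enhance transcript expression and an hGH polyadenylation signal. The coding sequence sits in antisense orientation between opposing lox2272/loxP pairs, so it is silent until Cre recombinase inverts and locks it into the sense orientation. The encoded fusion consists of PSD95.FingR, a fibronectin-scaffold intrabody (annotated here as a fibronectin fragment), followed by a short FLAG-like fragment, the yellow fluorescent protein Citrine, and the CCR5TC zinc-finger DNA-binding domain. A further segment annotated as a ZNF720 fragment probably represents a KRAB-type repressor domain, although the record does not say so.

The record describes the construct as transcriptionally regulated. The "ZFN" in the name suggests a zinc-finger binding site upstream of the promoter, though no such site is annotated. In this FingR design, fusion protein not bound to PSD95 is expected to enter the nucleus and repress its own transcription, which limits background fluorescence. The associated publication used such labels for in vivo STED super-resolution imaging of synapses.
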