Addgene plasmid #213398: pAAV-ZFN-hSyn-DIO-PSD95-FingR-Citrine-CCR5TC
Purpose: transcriptionally regulated, double floxed, postsynaptic marker of PSD95 fused to Citrine
Depositing lab: Katrin Willig. Depositing organization: Max Planck Institute for Multidisciplinary Sciences. Publication: Multi-label in vivo STED microscopy by parallelized switching of reversibly switchable fluorescent proteins. Willig KI, Wegner W, Muller A, Calvet-Fournier V, Steffens H. Cell Rep. 2021 Jun 1;35(9):109192. doi: 10.1016/j.celrep.2021.109192. PubMed 34077731.
Backbone
  Vector backbone: pAAV
  Backbone manufacturer: Deisseroth Lab
  Vector type: Mammalian Expression, AAV
Growth in bacteria
  Bacterial resistance: Ampicillin, 100 μg/mL
  Growth temperature: 37°C
  Growth strain: NEB Stable
  Copy number: High Copy
Gene/Insert
  Gene/Insert name: FingR for endogenous PSD95, transcriptinally regulated (alt name: PSD95.FingR)
  Tag / fusion protein: Citrine
Resource information
  A portion of this plasmid was derived from a plasmid made by: Insert: FingR.PSD95 from Don Arnold lab http://dx.doi.org/10.1016/j.neuron.2013.04.017
Terms and licenses: Academic/Nonprofit Terms; Industry Terms: Not Available to Industry
How to cite: pAAV-ZFN-hSyn-DIO-PSD95-FingR-Citrine-CCR5TC was a gift from Katrin Willig (Addgene plasmid # 213398 ; http://n2t.net/addgene:213398 ; RRID:Addgene_213398)
